>Addgene plasmid #166138 | pAG415GPD-mRuby3 | addgene full sequence | sequence record 328574 | Addgene NGS Result
GGACGGATCGCTTGCCTGTAACTTACACGCGCCTCGTATCTTTTAATGATGGAATAATTTGGGAATTTAC
TCTGTGTTTATTTATTTTTATGTTTTGTATTTGGATTTTAGAAAGTAAATAAAGAAGGTAGAAGAGTTAC
GGAATGAAGAAAAAAAAATAAACAAAGGTTTAAAAAATTTCAACAAAAAGCGTACTTTACATATATATTT
ATTAGACAAGAAAAGCAGATTAAATAGATATACATTCGATTAACGATAAGTAAAATGTAAAATCACAGGA
TTTTCGTGTGTGGTCTTCTACACAGACAAGATGAAACAATTCGGCATTAATACCTGAGAGCAGGAAGAGC
AAGATAAAAGGTAGTATTTGTTGGCGATCCCCCTAGAGTCTTTTACATCTTCGGAAAACAAAAACTATTT
TTTCTTTAATTTCTTTTTTTACTTTCTATTTTTAATTTATATATTTATATTAAAAAATTTAAATTATAAT
TATTTTTATAGCACGTGATGAAAAGGACCCAGGTGGCACTTTTCGGGGAAATGTGCGCGGAACCCCTATT
TGTTTATTTTTCTAAATACATTCAAATATGTATCCGCTCATGAGACAATAACCCTGATAAATGCTTCAAT
AATATTGAAAAAGGAAGAGTATGAGTATTCAACATTTCCGTGTCGCCCTTATTCCCTTTTTTGCGGCATT
TTGCCTTCCTGTTTTTGCTCACCCAGAAACGCTGGTGAAAGTAAAAGATGCTGAAGATCAGTTGGGTGCA
CGAGTGGGTTACATCGAACTGGATCTCAACAGCGGTAAGATCCTTGAGAGTTTTCGCCCCGAAGAACGTT
TTCCAATGATGAGCACTTTTAAAGTTCTGCTATGTGGCGCGGTATTATCCCGTATTGACGCCGGGCAAGA
GCAACTCGGTCGCCGCATACACTATTCTCAGAATGACTTGGTTGAGTACTCACCAGTCACAGAAAAGCAT
CTTACGGATGGCATGACAGTAAGAGAATTATGCAGTGCTGCCATAACCATGAGTGATAACACTGCGGCCA
ACTTACTTCTGACAACGATCGGAGGACCGAAGGAGCTAACCGCTTTTTTGCACAACATGGGGGATCATGT
AACTCGCCTTGATCGTTGGGAACCGGAGCTGAATGAAGCCATACCAAACGACGAGCGTGACACCACGATG
CCTGTAGCAATGGCAACAACGTTGCGCAAACTATTAACTGGCGAACTACTTACTCTAGCTTCCCGGCAAC
AATTAATAGACTGGATGGAGGCGGATAAAGTTGCAGGACCACTTCTGCGCTCGGCCCTTCCGGCTGGCTG
GTTTATTGCTGATAAATCTGGAGCCGGTGAGCGTGGGTCTCGCGGTATCATTGCAGCACTGGGGCCAGAT
GGTAAGCCCTCCCGTATCGTAGTTATCTACACGACGGGGAGTCAGGCAACTATGGATGAACGAAATAGAC
AGATCGCTGAGATAGGTGCCTCACTGATTAAGCATTGGTAACTGTCAGACCAAGTTTACTCATATATACT
TTAGATTGATTTAAAACTTCATTTTTAATTTAAAAGGATCTAGGTGAAGATCCTTTTTGATAATCTCATG
ACCAAAATCCCTTAACGTGAGTTTTCGTTCCACTGAGCGTCAGACCCCGTAGAAAAGATCAAAGGATCTT
CTTGAGATCCTTTTTTTCTGCGCGTAATCTGCTGCTTGCAAACAAAAAAACCACCGCTACCAGCGGTGGT
TTGTTTGCCGGATCAAGAGCTACCAACTCTTTTTCCGAAGGTAACTGGCTTCAGCAGAGCGCAGATACCA
AATACTGTTCTTCTAGTGTAGCCGTAGTTAGGCCACCACTTCAAGAACTCTGTAGCACCGCCTACATACC
TCGCTCTGCTAATCCTGTTACCAGTGGCTGCTGCCAGTGGCGATAAGTCGTGTCTTACCGGGTTGGACTC
AAGACGATAGTTACCGGATAAGGCGCAGCGGTCGGGCTGAACGGGGGGTTCGTGCACACAGCCCAGCTTG
GAGCGAACGACCTACACCGAACTGAGATACCTACAGCGTGAGCTATGAGAAAGCGCCACGCTTCCCGAAG
GGAGAAAGGCGGACAGGTATCCGGTAAGCGGCAGGGTCGGAACAGGAGAGCGCACGAGGGAGCTTCCAGG
GGGAAACGCCTGGTATCTTTATAGTCCTGTCGGGTTTCGCCACCTCTGACTTGAGCGTCGATTTTTGTGA
TGCTCGTCAGGGGGGCGGAGCCTATGGAAAAACGCCAGCAACGCGGCCTTTTTACGGTTCCTGGCCTTTT
GCTGGCCTTTTGCTCACATGTTCTTTCCTGCGTTATCCCCTGATTCTGTGGATAACCGTATTACCGCCTT
TGAGTGAGCTGATACCGCTCGCCGCAGCCGAACGACCGAGCGCAGCGAGTCAGTGAGCGAGGAAGCGGAA
GAGCGCCCAATACGCAAACCGCCTCTCCCCGCGCGTTGGCCGATTCATTAATGCAGCTGGCACGACAGGT
TTCCCGACTGGAAAGCGGGCAGTGAGCGCAACGCAATTAATGTGAGTTAGCTCACTCATTAGGCACCCCA
GGCTTTACACTTTATGCTTCCGGCTCGTATGTTGTGTGGAATTGTGAGCGGATAACAATTTCACACAGGA
AACAGCTATGACCATGATTACGCCAAGCGCGCAATTAACCCTCACTAAAGGGAACAAAAGCTGGAGCTCA
GTTTATCATTATCAATACTCGCCATTTCAAAGAATACGTAAATAATTAATAGTAGTGATTTTCCTAACTT
TATTTAGTCAAAAAATTAGCCTTTTAATTCTGCTGTAACCCGTACATGCCCAAAATAGGGGGCGGGTTAC
ACAGAATATATAACATCGTAGGTGTCTGGGTGAACAGTTTATTCCTGGCATCCACTAAATATAATGGAGC
CCGCTTTTTAAGCTGGCATCCAGAAAAAAAAAGAATCCCAGCACCAAAATATTGTTTTCTTCACCAACCA
TCAGTTCATAGGTCCATTCTCTTAGCGCAACTACAGAGAACAGGGGCACAAACAGGCAAAAAACGGGCAC
AACCTCAATGGAGTGATGCAACCTGCCTGGAGTAAATGATGACACAAGGCAATTGACCCACGCATGTATC
TATCTCATTTTCTTACACCTTCTATTACCTTCTGCTCTCTCTGATTTGGAAAAAGCTGAAAAAAAAGGTT
GAAACCAGTTCCCTGAAATTATTCCCCTACTTGACTAATAAGTATATAAAGACGGTAGGTATTGATTGTA
ATTCTGTAAATCTATTTCTTAAACTTCTTAAATTCTACTTTTATAGTTAGTCTTTTTTTTAGTTTTAAAA
CACCAGAACTTAGTTTCGACGGATTCTAGAACTAGTGGATCCCCCATCACAAGTTTGTACAAAAAAGCAG
GCTTCGAAGGAGATAACAAAATGGTGTCTAAGGGCGAAGAGCTGATCAAGGAAAATATGCGTATGAAGGT
GGTCATGGAAGGTTCGGTCAACGGCCACCAATTCAAATGCACAGGTGAAGGAGAAGGCAGACCGTACGAG
GGAGTGCAAACCATGAGGATCAAAGTCATCGAGGGAGGACCCCTGCCATTTGCCTTTGACATTCTTGCCA
CGTCGTTCATGTATGGCAGCCGTACCTTTATCAAGTACCCGGCCGACATCCCTGATTTCTTTAAACAGTC
CTTTCCTGAGGGTTTTACTTGGGAAAGAGTTACGAGATACGAAGATGGTGGAGTCGTCACCGTCACGCAG
GACACCAGCCTTGAGGATGGCGAGCTCGTCTACAACGTCAAGGTCAGAGGGGTAAACTTTCCCTCCAATG
GTCCCGTGATGCAGAAGAAGACCAAGGGTTGGGAGCCTAATACAGAGATGATGTATCCAGCAGATGGTGG
TCTGAGAGGATACACTGACATCGCACTGAAAGTTGATGGTGGTGGCCATCTGCACTGCAACTTCGTGACA
ACTTACAGGTCAAAAAAGACCGTCGGGAACATCAAGATGCCCGGTGTCCATGCCGTTGATCACCGCCTGG
AAAGGATCGAGGAGAGTGACAATGAAACCTACGTAGTGCAAAGAGAAGTGGCAGTTGCCAAATACAGCAA
CCTTGGTGGTGGCATGGACGAGCTGTACAAGTAAGACCCAGCTTTCTTGTACAAAGTGGTGATGGGCTGC
AGGAATTCGATATCAAGCTTATCGATACCGTCGACCTCGAGTCATGTAATTAGTTATGTCACGCTTACAT
TCACGCCCTCCCCCCACATCCGCTCTAACCGAAAAGGAAGGAGTTAGACAACCTGAAGTCTAGGTCCCTA
TTTATTTTTTTATAGTTATGTTAGTATTAAGAACGTTATTTATATTTCAAATTTTTCTTTTTTTTCTGTA
CAGACGCGTGTACGCATGTAACATTATACTGAAAACCTTGCTTGAGAAGGTTTTGGGACGCTCGAAGGCT
TTAATTTGCGGCCGGTACCCAATTCGCCCTATAGTGAGTCGTATTACGCGCGCTCACTGGCCGTCGTTTT
ACAACGTCGTGACTGGGAAAACCCTGGCGTTACCCAACTTAATCGCCTTGCAGCACATCCCCCTTTCGCC
AGCTGGCGTAATAGCGAAGAGGCCCGCACCGATCGCCCTTCCCAACAGTTGCGCAGCCTGAATGGCGAAT
GG
[124 nt withheld, positions 4693-4816]
C
[91 nt withheld, positions 4818-4908]
A
[49 nt withheld, positions 4910-4958]
CCTTTGACGTTGGAGTCCACGTTCTTT
[37 nt withheld, positions 4986-5022]
ACCCTATCTCGGTCTATTCTTTTGATTTATAAGGGATTTTGCCGATTTCGGCCTATTGGTTAAAAAATGA
GCTGATTTAACAAAAATTTAACGCGAATTTTAACAAAATATTAACGCTTACAATTTCCTGATGCGGTATT
TTCTCCTTACGCATCTGTGCGGTATTTCACACCGCATATCGACCGGTCGAGGAGAACTTCTAGTATATCT
ACATACCTAATATTATTGCCTTATTAAAAATGGAATCCCAACAATTACATCAAAATCCACATTCTCTTCA
AAATCAATTGTCCTGTACTTCCTTGTTCATGTGTGTTCAAAAACGTTATATTTATAGGATAATTATACTC
TATTTCTCAACAAGTAATTGGTTGTTTGGCCGAGCGGTCTAAGGCGCCTGATTCAAGAAATATCTTGACC
GCAGTTAACTGTGGGAATACTCAGGTATCGTAAGATGCAAGAGTTCGAATCTCTTAGCAACCATTATTTT
TTTCCTCAACATAACGAGAACACACAGGGGCGCTATCGCACAGAATCAAATTCGATGACTGGAAATTTTT
TGTTAATTTCAGAGGTCGCCTGACGCATATACCTTTTTCAACTGAAAAATTGGGAGAAAAAGGAAAGGTG
AGAGCGCCGGAACCGGCTTTTCATATAGAATAGAGAAGCGTTCATGACTAAATGCTTGCATCACAATACT
TGAAGTTGACAATATTATTTAAGGACCTATTGTTTTTTCCAATAGGTGGTTAGCAATCGTCTTACTTTCT
AACTTTTCTTACCTTTTACATTTCAGCAATATATATATATATATTTCAAGGATATACCATTCTAATGTCT
GCCCCTAAGAAGATCGTCGTTTTGCCAGGTGACCACGTTGGTCAAGAAATCACAGCCGAAGCCATTAAGG
TTCTTAAAGCTATTTCTGATGTTCGTTCCAATGTCAAGTTCGATTTCGAAAATCATTTAATTGGTGGTGC
TGCTATCGATGCTACAGGTGTTCCACTTCCAGATGAGGCGCTGGAAGCCTCCAAGAAGGCTGATGCCGTT
TTGTTAGGTGCTGTGGGTGGTCCTAAATGGGGTACCGGTAGTGTTAGACCTGAACAAGGTTTACTAAAAA
TCCGTAAAGAACTTCAATTGTACGCCAACTTAAGACCATGTAACTTTGCATCCGACTCTCTTTTAGACTT
ATCTCCAATCAAGCCACAATTTGCTAAAGGTACTGACTTCGTTGTTGTCAGAGAATTAGTGGGAGGTATT
TACTTTGGTAAGAGAAAGGAAGACGATGGTGATGGTGTCGCTTGGGATAGTGAACAATACACCGTTCCAG
AAGTGCAAAGAATCACAAGAATGGCCGCTTTCATGGCCCTACAACATGAGCCACCATTGCCTATTTGGTC
CTTGGATAAAGCTAATGTTTTGGCCTCTTCAAGATTATGGAGAAAAACTGTGGAGGAAACCATCAAGAAC
GAATTCCCTACATTGAAGGTTCAACATCAATTGATTGATTCTGCCGCCATGATCCTAGTTAAGAACCCAA
CCCACCTAAATGGTATTATAATCACCAGCAACATGTTTGGTGATATCATCTCCGATGAAGCCTCCGTTAT
CCCAGGTTCCTTGGGTTTGTTGCCATCTGCGTCCTTGGCCTCTTTGCCAGACAAGAACACCGCATTTGGT
TTGTACGAACCATGCCACGGTTCTGCTCCAGATTTGCCAAAGAATAAGGTCAACCCTATCGCCACTATCT
TGTCTGCTGCAATGATGTTGAAATTGTCATTGAACTTGCCTGAAGAAGGTAAGGCCATTGAAGATGCAGT
TAAAAAGGTTTTGGATGCAGGTATCAGAACTGGTGATTTAGGTGGTTCCAACAGTACCACCGAAGTCGGT
GATGCTGTCGCCGAAGAAGTTAAGAAAATCCTTGCTTAAAAAGATTCTCTTTTTTTATGATATTTGTACA
TAAACTTTATAAATGAAATTCATAATAGAAACGACACGAAATTACAAAATGGAATATGTTCATAGGGTAG
ACGAAACTATATACGCAATCTACATACATTTATCAAGAAGGAGAAAAAGGAGGATGTAAAGGAATACAGG
TAAGCAAATTGATACTAATGGCTCAACGTGATAAGGAAAAAGAATTGCACTTTAACATTAATATTGACAA
GGAGGAGGGCACCACACAAAAAGTTAGGTGTAACAGAAAATCATGAAACTATGATTCCTAATTTATATAT
TGGAGGATTTTCTCTAAAAAAAAAAAAATACAACAAATAAAAAACACTCAATGACCTGACCATTTGATGG
AGTTTAAGTCAATACCTTCTTGAACCATTTCCCATAATGGTGAAAGTTCCCTCAAGAATTTTACTCTGTC
AGAAACGGCCTTAACGACGTAGTCGATATGGTGCACTCTCAGTACAATCTGCTCTGATGCCGCATAGTTA
AGCCAGCCCCGACACCCGCCAACACCCGCTGACGCGCCCTGACGGGCTTGTCTGCTCCCGGCATCCGCTT
ACAGACAAGCTGTGACCGTCTCCGGGAGCTGCATGTGTCAGAGGTTTTCACCGTCATCACCGAAACGCGC
GAGACGAAAGGGCCTCGTGATACGCCTATTTTTATAGGTTAATGTCATGATAATAATGGTTTCTTA
Features (pLannotate 1.2.2; 26 found; start..end, strand, type, name):
      6..509     -  misc_feature   CEN/ARS: S. cerevisiae CEN6 centromere fused to an autonomously replicating sequence
    546..650     +  promoter       AmpR promoter: bla
    651..1511    +  CDS            AmpR: β-lactamase; bla; confers resistance to ampicillin, carbenicillin, and related antibiotics
   1682..2270    +  rep_origin     ori: high-copy-number ColE1/pMB1/pBR322/pUC origin of replication
   2453..2545    +  CDS            lacI (fragment): lac repressor; lacI; The lac repressor binds to the lac operator to inhibit transcription in E. coli. This inhibition can be relieved by adding lactose or isopropyl-β-D-thiogalactopyranoside (IPTG).
   2558..2579    +  protein_bind   CAP binding site: CAP binding activates transcription in the presence of cAMP. E. coli catabolite activator protein
   2594..2624    +  promoter       lac promoter: promoter for the E. coli lac operon
   2632..2648    +  protein_bind   lac operator: The lac repressor binds to the lac operator to inhibit transcription in E. coli. This inhibition can be relieved by adding lactose or isopropyl-β-D-thiogalactopyranoside (IPTG). lac repressor encoded by lacI
   2693..2711    +  promoter       T3 promoter: promoter for bacteriophage T3 RNA polymerase
   2736..3379    +  promoter       GAP promoter: S. cerevisiae TDH3; promoter for glyceraldehyde-3-phosphate dehydrogenase
   3385..3405    +  misc_feature   MCS (fragment): pBluescript multiple cloning site
   3409..3433    +  protein_bind   attB1: mutant version of attB; recombination site for the Gateway® BP reaction BP Clonase™
   3451..4161    +  CDS            mRuby3: mRuby3 is a basic (constitutively fluorescent) red fluorescent protein published in 2016, derived from Entacmaea quadricolor. It has low acid sensitivity.
   4166..4190    -  protein_bind   attB2: mutant version of attB; recombination site for the Gateway® BP reaction BP Clonase™
   4194..4241    +  misc_feature   MCS (fragment): pBluescript multiple cloning site
   4242..4489    +  terminator     CYC1 terminator: S. cerevisiae CYC1; transcription terminator for CYC1
   4508..4526    -  promoter       T7 promoter: promoter for bacteriophage T7 RNA polymerase
   4534..4689    +  CDS            lacZα (fragment): LacZα fragment of β-galactosidase; lacZ fragment
   4693..5121    +  rep_origin     f1 ori (sequence partly withheld): f1 bacteriophage origin of replication; arrow indicates direction of (+) strand synthesis
   5149..5201    -  misc_feature   bom (fragment): basis of mobility region from pBR322
   5232..5309    +  CDS            YO192_YEAST (fragment): Experimental evidence at protein level: Swiss-Prot protein existence level 1. From Saccharomyces cerevisiae (strain ATCC 204508 / S288c) (Baker's yeast).
   5449..5856    +  promoter       LEU2 promoter: S. cerevisiae LEU2
   5857..6951    +  CDS            LEU2: 3-isopropylmalate dehydrogenase, required for leucine biosynthesis; S. cerevisiae LEU2; yeast auxotrophic marker
   7313..7429    -  CDS            NFS1 (fragment): NFS1_YEAST - Also known as SPL1 From Saccharomyces cerevisiae (strain ATCC 204508 / S288c) (Baker's yeast).
   7428..7478    -  misc_feature   bom (fragment): basis of mobility region from pBR322
   7580..7615    -  CDS            rop (fragment): Rop protein, which maintains plasmids at low copy number; rop
