[The description below was written by a language model from this plasmid's Addgene catalogue record and pLannotate feature annotations shown in this document.]
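Description:
pAG415GPD-mRuby3 is a yeast expression plasmid built on the pRS415 backbone, a centromeric E. coli–yeast shuttle vector of about 7.7 kb. In Saccharomyces cerevisiae it is maintained through a CEN6/ARS element, which supports stable, low-copy segregation, and is selected by leucine prototrophy through the LEU2 marker expressed from its own promoter. In bacteria it replicates from a high-copy ColE1/pUC-type origin and is selected with ampicillin via the β-lactamase gene. An f1 phage origin, remnants of the lac promoter/lacZα region, and flanking T3 and T7 promoters are carried over from the pBluescript-derived ancestry of the pRS series. Short annotated fragments of lacI, rop, bom and neighbouring yeast genes appear to be residual backbone sequence rather than functional parts.

The payload is a single expression cassette in which the strong constitutive promoter of the yeast TDH3 glyceraldehyde-3-phosphate dehydrogenase gene drives the mRuby3 coding sequence, followed by the CYC1 transcription terminator. This promoter is annotated as GAP in the feature table, called GPD in the plasmid name, and entered as "GDP" in the catalogue promoter field, apparently a typographical slip. mRuby3 is a constitutively fluorescent red protein derived from Entacmaea quadricolor. The open reading frame is flanked by attB1 and attB2 sites, consistent with its insertion by Gateway recombination into a pAG-series destination vector. No fusion tag or partner is annotated, so the plasmid appears to express free mRuby3. The stated purpose is simply mRuby3 expression under the GPD promoter in yeast. The associated study concerned protein aggregates with prion-like and phase-separation properties, but the record does not state the plasmid's specific role in it.
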