Addgene plasmid #166138: pAG415GPD-mRuby3
Purpose: mRuby3 expression under control of the GPD promoter in yeast
Depositing lab: Daniel Jarosz. Depositing organization: Stanford University. Publication: Identification of protein aggregates in the aging vertebrate brain with prion-like and phase-separation properties. Harel I, Chen YR, Ziv I, Singh PP, Heinzer D, Navarro Negredo P, Goshtchevsky U, Wang W, Astre G, Moses E, McKay A, Machado BE, Hebestreit K, Yin S, Sanchez Alvarado A, Jarosz DF, Brunet A. Cell Rep. 2024 Jun 25;43(6):112787. doi: 10.1016/j.celrep.2023.112787. Epub 2024 May 28. PubMed 38810650.
Backbone
  Vector backbone: pRS415
  Vector type: Yeast Expression
  Selectable markers: LEU2
Growth in bacteria
  Bacterial resistance: Ampicillin, 100 μg/mL
  Growth temperature: 37°C
  Growth strain: DH5alpha
  Copy number: High Copy
Gene/Insert
  Gene/Insert name: mRuby3
  Species: Synthetic
  Promoter: GDP
  Cloning method: Gateway Cloning
Terms and licenses: Academic/Nonprofit Terms; Industry Terms: Not Available to Industry
Depositor comments: Please visit https://doi.org/10.1101/2022.02.26.482115 for bioRxiv preprint. Also see Chen and Harel et al. 2024 (https://doi.org/10.1016/j.devcel.2024.04.014)
How to cite: pAG415GPD-mRuby3 was a gift from Daniel Jarosz (Addgene plasmid # 166138 ; http://n2t.net/addgene:166138 ; RRID:Addgene_166138)
